>Addgene plasmid #14355 | pAG306GAL-ccdB-DsRed | depositor full sequence | sequence record 8018 | Author sequence
TCGCGCGTTTCGGTGATGACGGTGAAAACCTCTGACACATGCAGCTCCCGGAGACGGTCACAGCTTGTCT
GTAAGCGGATGCCGGGAGCAGACAAGCCCGTCAGGGCGCGTCAGCGGGTGTTGGCGGGTGTCGGGGCTGG
CTTAACTATGCGGCATCAGAGCAGATTGTACTGAGAGTGCACCACGCTTTTCAATTCAATTCATCATTTT
TTTTTTATTCTTTTTTTTGATTTCGGTTTCTTTGAAATTTTTTTGATTCGGTAATCTCCGAACAGAAGGA
AGAACGAAGGAAGGAGCACAGACTTAGATTGGTATATATACGCATATGTAGTGTTGAAGAAACATGAAAT
TGCCCAGTATTCTTAACCCAACTGCACAGAACAAAAACCTGCAGGAAACGAAGATAAATCATGTCGAAAG
CTACATATAAGGAACGTGCTGCTACTCATCCTAGTCCTGTTGCTGCCAAGCTATTTAATATCATGCACGA
AAAGCAAACAAACTTGTGTGCTTCATTGGATGTTCGTACCACCAAGGAATTACTGGAGTTAGTTGAAGCA
TTAGGTCCCAAAATTTGTTTACTAAAAACACATGTGGATATCTTGACTGATTTTTCCATGGAGGGCACAG
TTAAGCCGCTAAAGGCATTATCCGCCAAGTACAATTTTTTACTCTTCGAAGACAGAAAATTTGCTGACAT
TGGTAATACAGTCAAATTGCAGTACTCTGCGGGTGTATACAGAATAGCAGAATGGGCAGACATTACGAAT
GCACACGGTGTGGTGGGCCCAGGTATTGTTAGCGGTTTGAAGCAGGCGGCAGAAGAAGTAACAAAGGAAC
CTAGAGGCCTTTTGATGTTAGCAGAATTGTCATGCAAGGGCTCCCTATCTACTGGAGAATATACTAAGGG
TACTGTTGACATTGCGAAGAGCGACAAAGATTTTGTTATCGGCTTTATTGCTCAAAGAGACATGGGTGGA
AGAGATGAAGGTTACGATTGGTTGATTATGACACCCGGTGTGGGTTTAGATGACAAGGGAGACGCATTGG
GTCAACAGTATAGAACCGTGGATGATGTGGTCTCTACAGGATCTGACATTATTATTGTTGGAAGAGGACT
ATTTGCAAAGGGAAGGGATGCTAAGGTAGAGGGTGAACGTTACAGAAAAGCAGGCTGGGAAGCATATTTG
AGAAGATGCGGCCAGCAAAACTAAAAAACTGTATTATAAGTAAATGCATGTATACTAAACTCACAAATTA
GAGCTTCAATTTAATTATATCAGTTATTACCCTGCGGTGTGAAATACCGCACAGATGCGTAAGGAGAAAA
TACCGCATCAGGAAATTGTAAACGTTAATATTTTGTTAAAATTCGCGTTAAATTTTTGTTAAATCAGCTC
ATTTTTTAACCAATAGGCCGAAATCGGCAAAATCCCTTATAAATCAAAAGAATAGACCGAGATAGGGT
[37 nt withheld, positions 1469-1505]
AAAGAACGTGGACTCCAACGTCAAAGG
[49 nt withheld, positions 1533-1581]
T
[91 nt withheld, positions 1583-1673]
G
[124 nt withheld, positions 1675-1798]
CGCGCCATTCGCCATTCAGGCTGCGCAACTGTTGGGAAGGGCGATCGGTGCGGGCCTCTTCGCTATTACG
CCAGCTGGCGAAGGGGGGATGTGCTGCAAGGCGATTAAGTTGGGTAACGCCAGGGTTTTCCCAGTCACGA
CGTTGTAAAACGACGGCCAGTGAATTGTAATACGACTCACTATAGGGCGAATTGGAGCTCTAGTACGGAT
TAGAAGCCGCCGAGCGGGCGACAGCCCTCCGACGGAAGACTCTCCTCCGTGCGTCCTCGTCTTCACCGGT
CGCGTTCCTGAAACGCAGATGTGCCTCGCGCCGCACTGCTCCGAACAATAAAGATTCTACAATACTAGCT
TTTATGGTTATGAAGAGGAAAAATTGGCAGTAACCTGGCCCCACAAACCTTCAAATTAACGAATCAAATT
AACAACCATAGGATGATAATGCGATTAGTTTTTTAGCCTTATTTCTGGGGTAATTAATCAGCGAAGCGAT
GATTTTTGATCTATTAACAGATATATAAATGGAAAAGCTGCATAACCACTTTAACTAATACTTTCAACAT
TTTCAGTTTGTATTACTTCTTATTCAAATGTCATAAAAGTATCAACAAAAAATTGTTAATATACCTCTAT
ACTTTAACGTCAAGGAGAAAAAACCCCGGATTCTAGAACTAGTGGATCCCCCATCACAAGTTTGTACAAA
AAAGCTGAACGAGAAACGTAAAATGATATAAATATCAATATATTAAATTAGATTTTGCATAAAAAACAGA
CTACATAATACTGTAAAACACAACATATCCAGTCACTATGGCGGCCGCATTAGGCACCCCAGGCTTTACA
CTTTATGCTTCCGGCTCGTATAATGTGTGGATTTTGAGTTAGGATCCGTCGAGATTTTCAGGAGCTAAGG
AAGCTAAAATGGAGAAAAAAATCACTGGATATACCACCGTTGATATATCCCAATGGCATCGTAAAGAACA
TTTTGAGGCATTTCAGTCAGTTGCTCAATGTACCTATAACCAGACCGTTCAGCTGGATATTACGGCCTTT
TTAAAGACCGTAAAGAAAAATAAGCACAAGTTTTATCCGGCCTTTATTCACATTCTTGCCCGCCTGATGA
ATGCTCATCCGGAATTCCGTATGGCAATGAAAGACGGTGAGCTGGTGATATGGGATAGTGTTCACCCTTG
TTACACCGTTTTCCATGAGCAAACTGAAACGTTTTCATCGCTCTGGAGTGAATACCACGACGATTTCCGG
CAGTTTCTACACATATATTCGCAAGATGTGGCGTGTTACGGTGAAAACCTGGCCTATTTCCCTAAAGGGT
TTATTGAGAATATGTTTTTCGTCTCAGCCAATCCCTGGGTGAGTTTCACCAGTTTTGATTTAAACGTGGC
CAATATGGACAACTTCTTCGCCCCCGTTTTCACCATGGGCAAATATTATACGCAAGGCGACAAGGTGCTG
ATGCCGCTGGCGATTCAGGTTCATCATGCCGTCTGTGATGGCTTCCATGTCGGCAGAATGCTTAATGAAT
TACAACAGTACTGCGATGAGTGGCAGGGCGGGGCGTAAACGCCGCGTGGATCCGGCTTACTAAAAGCCAG
ATAACAGTATGCGTATTTGCGCGCTGATTTTTGCGGTATAAGAATATATACTGATATGTATACCCGAAGT
ATGTCAAAAAGAGGTATGCTATGAAGCAGCGTATTACAGTGACAGTTGACAGCGACAGCTATCAGTTGCT
CAAGGCATATATGATGTCAATATCTCCGGTCTGGTAAGCACAACCATGCAGAATGAAGCCCGTCGTCTGC
GTGCCGAACGCTGGAAAGCGGAAAATCAGGAAGGGATGGCTGAGGTCGCCCGGTTTATTGAAATGAACGG
CTCTTTTGCTGACGAGAACAGGGGCTGGTGAAATGCAGTTTAAGGTTTACACCTATAAAAGAGAGAGCCG
TTATCGTCTGTTTGTGGATGTACAGAGTGATATTATTGACACGCCCGGGCGACGGATGGTGATCCCCCTG
GCCAGTGCACGTCTGCTGTCAGATAAAGTCTCCCGTGAACTTTACCCGGTGGTGCATATCGGGGATGAAA
GCTGGCGCATGATGACCACCGATATGGCCAGTGTGCCGGTCTCCGTTATCGGGGAAGAAGTGGCTGATCT
CAGCCACCGCGAAAATGACATCAAAAACGCCATTAACCTGATGTTCTGGGGAATATAAATGTCAGGCTCC
CTTATACACAGCCAGTCTGCAGGTCGACCATAGTGACTGGATATGTTGTGTTTTACAGTATTATGTAGTC
TGTTTTTTATGCAAAATCTAATTTAATATATTGATATTTATATCATTTTACGTTTCTCGTTCAGCTTTCT
TGTACAAAGTGGTGATGGGCTGCAGGAATTCGATATCAAGCTTAATGGACAACACCGAGGACGTCATCAA
GGAGTTCATGCAGTTCAAGGTGCGCATGGAGGGCTCCGTGAACGGCCACTACTTCGAGATCGAGGGCGAG
GGCGAGGGCAAGCCCTACGAGGGCACCCAGACCGCCAAGCTGCAGGTGACCAAGGGCGGCCCCCTGCCCT
TCGCCTGGGACATCCTGTCCCCCCAGTTCCAGTACGGCTCCAAGGCCTACGTGAAGCACCCCGCCGACAT
CCCCGACTACATGAAGCTGTCCTTCCCCGAGGGCTTCACCTGGGAGCGCTCCATGAACTTCGAGGACGGC
GGCGTGGTGGAGGTGCAGCAGGACTCCTCCCTGCAGGACGGCACCTTCATCTACAAGGTGAAGTTCAAGG
GCGTGAACTTCCCCGCCGACGGCCCCGTAATGCAGAAGAAGACTGCCGGCTGGGAGCCCTCCACCGAGAA
GCTGTACCCCCAGGACGGCGTGCTGAAGGGCGAGATCTCCCACGCCCTGAAGCTGAAGGACGGCGGCCAC
TACACCTGCGACTTCAAGACCGTGTACAAGGCCAAGAAGCCCGTGCAGCTGCCCGGCAACCACTACGTGG
ACTCCAAGCTGGACATCACCAACCACAACGAGGACTACACCGTGGTGGAGCAGTACGAGCACGCCGAGGC
CCGCCACTCCGGCTCCCAGTAGCTCGAGTCATGTAATTAGTTATGTCACGCTTACATTCACGCCCTCCCC
CCACATCCGCTCTAACCGAAAAGGAAGGAGTTAGACAACCTGAAGTCTAGGTCCCTATTTATTTTTTTAT
AGTTATGTTAGTATTAAGAACGTTATTTATATTTCAAATTTTTCTTTTTTTTCTGTACAGACGCGTGTAC
GCATGTAACATTATACTGAAAACCTTGCTTGAGAAGGTTTTGGGACGCTCGAAGGCTTTAATTTGCGGCC
GGTACCCAGCTTTTGTTCCCTTTAGTGAGGGTTAATTCCGAGCTTGGCGTAATCATGGTCATAGCTGTTT
CCTGTGTGAAATTGTTATCCGCTCACAATTCCACACAACATAGGAGCCGGAAGCATAAAGTGTAAAGCCT
GGGGTGCCTAATGAGTGAGGTAACTCACATTAATTGCGTTGCGCTCACTGCCCGCTTTCCAGTCGGGAAA
CCTGTCGTGCCAGCTGCATTAATGAATCGGCCAACGCGCGGGGAGAGGCGGTTTGCGTATTGGGCGCTCT
TCCGCTTCCTCGCTCACTGACTCGCTGCGCTCGGTCGTTCGGCTGCGGCGAGCGGTATCAGCTCACTCAA
AGGCGGTAATACGGTTATCCACAGAATCAGGGGATAACGCAGGAAAGAACATGTGAGCAAAAGGCCAGCA
AAAGGCCAGGAACCGTAAAAAGGCCGCGTTGCTGGCGTTTTTCCATAGGCTCGGCCCCCCTGACGAGCAT
CACAAAAATCGACGCTCAAGTCAGAGGTGGCGAAACCCGACAGGACTATAAAGATACCAGGCGTTCCCCC
CTGGAAGCTCCCTCGTGCGCTCTCCTGTTCCGACCCTGCCGCTTACCGGATACCTGTCCGCCTTTCTCCC
TTCGGGAAGCGTGGCGCTTTCTCAATGCTCACGCTGTAGGTATCTCAGTTCGGTGTAGGTCGTTCGCTCC
AAGCTGGGCTGTGTGCACGAACCCCCCGTTCAGCCCGACCGCTGCGCCTTATCCGGTAACTATCGTCTTG
AGTCCAACCCGGTAAGACACGACTTATCGCCACTGGCAGCAGCCACTGGTAACAGGATTAGCAGAGCGAG
GTATGTAGGCGGTGCTACAGAGTTCTTGAAGTGGTGGCCTAACTACGGCTACACTAGAAGGACAGTATTT
GGTATCTGCGCTCTGCTGAAGCCAGTTACCTTCGGAAAAAGAGTTGGTAGCTCTTGATCCGGCAAACAAA
CCACCGCTGGTAGCGGTGGTTTTTTTGTTTGCAAGCAGCAGATTACGCGCAGAAAAAAAGGATCTCAAGA
AGATCCTTTGATCTTTTCTACGGGGTCTGACGCTCAGTGGAACGAAAACTCACGTTAAGGGATTTTGGTC
ATGAGATTATCAAAAAGGATCTTCACCTAGATCCTTTTAAATTAAAAATGAAGTTTTAAATCAATCTAAA
GTATATATGAGTAAACTTGGTCTGACAGTTACCAATGCTTAATCAGTGAGGCACCTATCTCAGCGATCTG
TCTATTTCGTTCATCCATAGTTGCCTGACTGCCCGTCGTGTAGATAACTACGATACGGGAGGGCTTACCA
TCTGGCCCCAGTGCTGCAATGATACCGCGAGACCCACGCTCACCGGCTCCAGATTTATCAGCAATAAACC
AGCCAGCCGGAAGGGCCGAGCGCAGAAGTGGTCCTGCAACTTTATCCGCCTCCATCCAGTCTATTAATTG
TTGCCGGGAAGCTAGAGTAAGTAGTTCGCCAGTTAATAGTTTGCGCAACGTTGTTGCCATTGCTACAGGC
ATCGTGGTGTCACGCTCGTCGTTTGGTATGGCTTCATTCAGCTCCGGTTCCCAACGATCAAGGCGAGTTA
CATGATCCCCCATGTTGTGAAAAAAAGCGGTTAGCTCCTTCGGTCCTCCGATCGTTGTCAGAAGTAAGTT
GGCCGCAGTGTTATCACTCATGGTTATGGCAGCACTGCATAATTCTCTTACTGTCATGCCATCCGTAAGA
TGCTTTTCTGTGACTGGTGAGTACTCAACCAAGTCATTCTGAGAATAGTGTATGCGGCGACCGAGTTGCT
CTTGCCCGGCGTCAATACGGGATAATACCGCGCCACATAGCAGAACTTTAAAAGTGCTCATCATTGGAAA
ACGTTCTTCGGGGCGAAAACTCTCAAGGATCTTACCGCTGTTGAGATCCAGTTCGATGTAACCCACTCGT
GCACCCAACTGATCTTCAGCATCTTTTACTTTCACCAGCGTTTCTGGGTGAGCAAAAACAGGAAGGCAAA
ATGCCGCAAAAAAGGGAATAAGGGCGACACGGAAATGTTGAATACTCATACTCTTCCTTTTTCAATATTA
TTGAAGCATTTATCAGGGTTATTGTCTCATGAGCGGATACATATTTGAATGTATTTAGAAAAATAAACAA
ATAGGGGTTCCGCGCACATTTCCCCGAAAAGTGCCACCTGACGTCTAAGAAACCATTATTATCATGACAT
TAACCTATAAAAATAGGCGTATCACGAGGCCCTTTCGTC
Features (pLannotate 1.2.2; 28 found; start..end, strand, type, name):
    137..184     +  misc_feature   bom (fragment): basis of mobility region from pBR322
    195..410     +  promoter       URA3 promoter: S. cerevisiae URA3
    411..1214    +  CDS            URA3: orotidine-5'-phosphate decarboxylase, required for uracil biosynthesis; S. cerevisiae URA3; yeast auxotrophic marker, counterselectable with 5-fluoroorotic acid (5-FOA)
   1293..1342    +  misc_feature   bom (fragment): basis of mobility region from pBR322
   1343..1798    -  rep_origin     f1 ori (sequence partly withheld): f1 bacteriophage origin of replication; arrow indicates direction of (+) strand synthesis
   1806..1963    -  CDS            lacZα (fragment): LacZα fragment of β-galactosidase; lacZ fragment
   1966..1984    +  promoter       T7 promoter: promoter for bacteriophage T7 RNA polymerase
   2004..2445    +  promoter       GAL1 promoter: S. cerevisiae GAL1; inducible promoter, regulated by Gal4
   2460..2480    +  misc_feature   MCS (fragment): pBluescript multiple cloning site
   2484..2608    +  protein_bind   attR1: mutant version of attR; recombination site for the Gateway® LR reaction LR Clonase™
   2633..2663    +  promoter       lac UV5 promoter: E. coli lac promoter with an "up" mutation
   2687..2716    +  promoter       cat promoter (fragment): promoter of the E. coli cat gene encoding chloramphenicol acetyltransferase
   2717..3376    +  CDS            CmR: chloramphenicol acetyltransferase; cat; confers resistance to chloramphenicol
   3558..3716    +  CDS            ccdA (fragment): CCDA_ECO57 - Also known as H, letA. Experimental evidence at protein level: Swiss-Prot protein existence level 1. Antitoxin component of a type II toxin-antitoxin (TA) system which inhibits the post-segregational killing (PSK) of plasmid-free cells, also referred to as a plasmid addiction system. Binds to and blocks the activity of CcdB; will also remove bound CcdB protein from the CcdB-GyrA complex by forming a CcdA-CcdB complex, a process termed rejuvenation. Functions as a transcriptional corepressor for the ccdAB operon, repression also requires CcdB (By similarity). From Escherichia coli
   3721..4023    +  CDS            ccdB: CCDB_ECOLI - Also known as G, letB, letD. Experimental evidence at protein level: Swiss-Prot protein existence level 1. Toxic component of a type II toxin-antitoxin (TA) system, functioning in plasmid maintainence. Responsible for the post- segregational killing (PSK) of plasmid-free cells, also referred to as a plasmid addiction system. Half-life of over 2 hours. Cell killing by CcdB is accompanied by filamentation, defects in chromosome and plasmid segregation, defects in cell division, formation of anucleate cells, decreased DNA synthesis and plasmid loss. Interferes with the activity of DN
   4067..4191    -  protein_bind   attR2: mutant version of attR; recombination site for the Gateway® LR reaction LR Clonase™
   4195..4222    +  misc_feature   MCS (fragment): pBluescript multiple cloning site
   4223..4900    +  CDS            DsRed-Monomer: monomeric derivative of DsRed fluorescent protein (Strongin et al., 2007) mammalian codon-optimized
   4907..5154    +  terminator     CYC1 terminator: S. cerevisiae CYC1; transcription terminator for CYC1
   5177..5195    -  promoter       T3 promoter: promoter for bacteriophage T3 RNA polymerase
   5240..5256    -  protein_bind   lac operator: The lac repressor binds to the lac operator to inhibit transcription in E. coli. This inhibition can be relieved by adding lactose or isopropyl-β-D-thiogalactopyranoside (IPTG). lac repressor encoded by lacI
   5264..5294    -  promoter       lac promoter: promoter for the E. coli lac operon
   5309..5330    -  protein_bind   CAP binding site: CAP binding activates transcription in the presence of cAMP. E. coli catabolite activator protein
   5343..5435    -  CDS            lacI (fragment): lac repressor; lacI; The lac repressor binds to the lac operator to inhibit transcription in E. coli. This inhibition can be relieved by adding lactose or isopropyl-β-D-thiogalactopyranoside (IPTG).
   5618..6206    -  rep_origin     ori: high-copy-number ColE1/pMB1/pBR322/pUC origin of replication
   6377..7237    -  CDS            AmpR: β-lactamase; bla; confers resistance to ampicillin, carbenicillin, and related antibiotics
   7238..7342    -  promoter       AmpR promoter: bla
   7437..35      +  CDS            rop (fragment) (across the origin): Rop protein, which maintains plasmids at low copy number; rop
