[The description below was written by a language model from this plasmid's Addgene catalogue record and pLannotate feature annotations shown in this document.]
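Description:
pAG306GAL-ccdB-DsRed is an empty Gateway destination vector for galactose-inducible protein expression in Saccharomyces cerevisiae, built on the pRS306 backbone. It is an integrating plasmid: the feature table shows no yeast replication origin or centromere, so stable maintenance in yeast depends on recombination into the genome, with selection through the URA3 auxotrophic marker (which can also be counterselected with 5-FOA). In E. coli it replicates from a high-copy ColE1/pUC-type origin and carries AmpR. An f1 origin and flanking T7 and T3 promoters remain from the pBluescript-derived backbone, along with lacZα and lac regulatory remnants.

The expression unit consists of the GAL1 promoter, a Gateway cassette, a DsRed coding sequence and the CYC1 terminator. The cassette is bounded by attR1 and attR2 and contains a chloramphenicol resistance gene and the ccdB toxin gene. ccdB kills standard E. coli strains, so the unrecombined vector must be propagated in a ccdB-tolerant strain under combined chloramphenicol and ampicillin selection. In an LR Clonase reaction with an entry clone, the cassette is replaced by the gene of interest, and loss of ccdB provides negative selection against unreacted vector. An open reading frame inserted without a stop codon and in frame reads through attR2-derived sequence into DsRed, giving a C-terminal red fluorescent fusion; the annotation software identifies this reporter as the monomeric DsRed-Monomer variant.

The vector belongs to a suite of yeast Gateway plasmids designed for high-throughput genetic analysis, and suits single-locus, Gal4-regulated expression of tagged proteins for localization or similar studies. The depositor notes that the supplied full sequence is a reference and may not match the physical plasmid exactly.
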