Addgene plasmid #14355: pAG306GAL-ccdB-DsRed
Purpose: (Empty Backbone)
Depositing lab: Susan Lindquist. Depositing organization: Whitehead Institute for Biomedical Research. Publication: A suite of Gateway cloning vectors for high-throughput genetic analysis in Saccharomyces cerevisiae. Alberti S, Gitler AD, Lindquist S. Yeast. 2007 Oct . 24(10):913-9. 10.1002/yea.1502 PubMed 17583893.
Backbone
  Vector backbone: pRS306
  Vector type: Yeast Expression ; Gateway Destination
  Selectable markers: URA3
Growth in bacteria
  Bacterial resistance: Chloramphenicol and Ampicillin, 25 & 100 μg/mL
  Growth temperature: 37°C
  Growth strain: ccdB Survival
  Growth instructions: DB3.1, ccdB Survival
  Copy number: Unknown
Gene/Insert
  Gene/Insert name: None
  Tag / fusion protein: DsRed (C terminal on backbone)
  Cloning method: Gateway Cloning
  Sequencing primers: 5′ GAL1
Terms and licenses: Academic/Nonprofit Terms; Industry Terms: Not Available to Industry
Depositor comments: Type of plasmid: integrating. This plasmid contains the Gateway technology from Invitrogen; Invitrogen requires purchasing of Gateway Clonase for carrying out the Gateway recombinational cloning reaction http://www.invitrogen.com Please note that the full plasmid sequence is provided as a reference only, and may not match the exact sequence of the plasmid.
How to cite: pAG306GAL-ccdB-DsRed was a gift from Susan Lindquist (Addgene plasmid # 14355 ; http://n2t.net/addgene:14355 ; RRID:Addgene_14355)
