>Addgene plasmid #14355 | pAG306GAL-ccdB-DsRed | addgene partial sequence | sequence record 20948 | 14355 with pRS_marker
ATTTTTTTTTTATTCTTTTTTTTGATTTCGGTTTCCTTGAAATTTTTTTGATTCGGTAATCTCCGAACAG
AAGGAAGAACGAAGGAAGGAGCACAGACTTAGATTGGTATATATACGCATATGTAGTGTTGAAGAAACAT
GAAATTGCCCAGTATTCTTAACCCAACTGCACAGAACAAAAACCTGCAGGAAACGAAGATAAATCATGTC
GAAAGCTACATATAAGGAACGTGCTGCTACTCATCCTAGTCCTGTTGCTGCCAAGCTATTTAATATCATG
CACGAAAAGCAAACAAACTTGTGTGCTTCATTGGATGTTCGTACCACCAAGGAATTACTGGAGTTAGTTG
AAGCATTAGGTCCCAAAATTTGTTTACTAAAAACACATGTGGATATCTTGACTGATTTTTCCATGGAGGG
CACAGTTAAGCCGCTAAAGGCATTATCCGCCAAGTACAATTTTTTACTCTTCGAAGACAGAAAATTTGCT
GACATTGGTAATACAGTCAAATTGCAGTACTCTGCGGGTGTATACAGAATAGCAGAATGGGCAGACATTA
CGAATGCACACGGTGTGGTGGGCCCAGGTATTGTTAGCGGTTTG
