>Addgene plasmid #14355 | pAG306GAL-ccdB-DsRed | addgene partial sequence | sequence record 20949 | 14355 with GW5
TAAAGTGTAAAGCCTGGGGTGCCTAATGCGGCCGCCATAGTGACTGGATATGTTGTGTTTTACAGTATTA
TGTAGTCTGTTTTTTATGCAAAATCTAATTTAATATATTGATATTTATATCATTTTACGTTTCTCGTTCA
GCTTTTTTGTACAAACTTGTGATGGGGGATCCACTAGTTCTAGAATCCGGGGTTTTTTCTCCTTGACGTT
AAAGTATAGAGGTATATTAACAATTTTTTGTTGATACTTTTATTACATTTGAATAAGAAGTAATACAAAC
CGAAAATGTTGAAAGTATTAGTTAAAGTGGTTATGCAGTTTTTGCATTTATATATCTGTTAATAGATCAA
AAATCATCGCTTCGCTGATTAATTACCCCAGAAATAAGGCTAAAAAACTAATCGCATTATCATCCTATGG
TTGTTAATTTGATTCGTTCATTTGAAGGTTTGTGGGGCCAGGTTACTGCCAATTTTTCCTCTTCATAACC
ATAAAAGCTAGTATTGTAGAATCTTTATTGTTCGGAGCAGTGCGGCGCGAGGCACATCTGCGTTTCAGGA
ACCCGACCGGTGA
