>Addgene plasmid #14355 | pAG306GAL-ccdB-DsRed | addgene partial sequence | sequence record 20950 | 14355 with GW3
CGGGGAAGAAGTGGCTGATCTCAGCCACCGCGAAAATGACATCAAAAACGCCATTAACCTGATGTTCTGG
GGAATATAAATGTCAGGCTCCCTTATACACAGCCAGTCTGCAGGTCGACCATAGTGACTGGATATGTTGT
GTTTTACAGTATTATGTAGTCTGTTTTTTATGCAAAATCTAATTTAATATATTGATATTTATATCATTTT
ACGTTTCTCGTTCAGCTTTCTTGTACAAAGTGGTGATGGGCTGCAGGAATTCGATATCAAGCTTAATGGA
CAACACCGAGGACGTCATCAAGGAGTTCATGCAGTTCAAGGTGCGCATGGAGGGCTCCGTGAACGGCCAC
TACTTCGAGATCGAGGGCGAGGGCGAGGGCAAGCCCTACGAGGGCACCCAGACCGCCAAGCTGCAGGTGA
CCAAGGGCGGCCCCCTGCCCTTCGCCTGGGACATCCTGTCCCCCCAGTTCCAGTACGGCTCCAAGGCCTA
CGTGAAGCACCCCGCCGACATCCCCGACTACATGAAGCTGTCCTTCCCCGAGGGCTTCACCTGGGAGCGC
TCCATGAACTTCGAGGACGGCGGCGTGGTGGAGGTGCAGCAGGACTCCTCCCTGCAGGACGGCACCTTCA
TCTACAAGGTGAAGTTCAAGGGCGTGAACTTCCCCGCC
